Addgene plasmid #37938: MSCV-N BILF1
Depositing lab: Karl Munger. Depositing organization: Brigham and Women's Hospital. Publication: Interpreting cancer genomes using systematic host network perturbations by tumour virus proteins. Rozenblatt-Rosen O, Deo RC, Padi M, Adelmant G, Calderwood MA, Rolland T, Grace M, Dricot A, Askenazi M, Tavares M, Pevzner SJ, Abderazzaq F, Byrdsong D, Carvunis AR, Chen AA, Cheng J, Correll M, Duarte M, Fan C, Feltkamp MC, Ficarro SB, Franchi R, Garg BK, Gulbahce N, Hao T, Holthaus AM, James R, Korkhin A, Litovchick L, Mar JC, Pak TR, Rabello S, Rubio R, Shen Y, Singh S, Spangle JM, Tasan M, Wanamaker S, Webber JT, Roecklein-Canfield J, Johannsen E, Barabasi AL, Beroukhim R, Kieff E, Cusick ME, Hill DE, Munger K, Marto JA, Quackenbush J, Roth FP, DeCaprio JA, Vidal M. Nature. 2012 Jul 26;487(7408):491-5. 10.1038/nature11288 PubMed 22810586.
Backbone
  Vector backbone: MSCV-N FLAGHA
  Backbone size w/o insert (bp): 8162
  Total vector size (bp): 7598
  Vector type: Mammalian Expression, Retroviral
  Selectable markers: Puromycin
Growth in bacteria
  Bacterial resistance: Ampicillin, 100 μg/mL
  Growth temperature: 37°C
  Growth strain: DH5alpha
  Copy number: Low Copy
Gene/Insert
  Gene/Insert name: BILF1 (alt name: HHV BILF1)
  Species: H. Herpesvirus 4 (EBV)
  Insert size (bp): 936
  GenBank ID: YP_401711.1
  Entrez Gene: BILF1 (a.k.a. HHV4_BILF1)
  Promoter: PKG
  Tag / fusion protein: Flag (N terminal on backbone); HA (N terminal on backbone)
  Cloning method: Gateway Cloning
  Sequencing primers: 5′ LXSN 5'; 3′ MSCV-N seq. rev
Resource information
  A portion of this plasmid was derived from a plasmid made by: E. Kieff lab
Terms and licenses: Academic/Nonprofit Terms; Industry Terms: Not Available to Industry
Depositor comments: Note that the Gateway cloning reaction has left several vector-based nucleotides in frame with the 3' end of the insert, leaving additional amino acid residues [PTFLYKVVR] fused to the C-terminus of translated protein.
How to cite: MSCV-N BILF1 was a gift from Karl Munger (Addgene plasmid # 37938 ; http://n2t.net/addgene:37938 ; RRID:Addgene_37938)
