[The description below was written by a language model from this plasmid's Addgene catalogue record.]
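Description:
MSCV-N BILF1 is a retroviral mammalian expression plasmid built on the MSCV-N FLAGHA backbone, a murine stem cell virus–type vector meant to be packaged into retroviral particles for stable gene delivery into mammalian cells. It is propagated in E. coli as a low-copy plasmid under ampicillin selection, and transduced mammalian cells can be selected with puromycin. The record lists the total size as about 7.6 kb. This is smaller than the roughly 8.2 kb empty backbone, which fits with a Gateway recombination swapping out a larger destination cassette for the insert.

The payload is the 936 bp BILF1 open reading frame from Epstein-Barr virus (human herpesvirus 4), introduced by Gateway cloning. The backbone supplies tandem N-terminal FLAG and HA epitope tags, so the viral protein is expressed as a doubly tagged fusion suited to detection and to tandem affinity purification. The depositor notes that the Gateway reaction left vector-derived nucleotides in frame at the 3′ end of the insert, so the translated protein also carries a few extra residues at its C-terminus. The catalogue lists the promoter as "PKG", probably meaning the PGK promoter. In MSCV vectors of this kind PGK usually drives the puromycin marker while the 5′ LTR drives the insert, but the record does not spell out this arrangement and no feature table is available to confirm it.

The construct belongs to a collection of tagged tumour virus open reading frames made to map systematically how viral proteins perturb host cell networks. Its typical use is generating cell lines that stably express tagged BILF1 for interaction and expression profiling studies.
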