>Addgene plasmid #37938 | MSCV-N BILF1 | depositor partial sequence | sequence record 47727 | Tag and insert
ATGGACTACAAGGATGACGATGACAAGCTCGATGGAGGATACCCATACGATGTTCCAGATTACGCTGCTC
GAGGTTATCAAACAAGTTTGTACAAAAAAGTTGGCATGCTCTCCACCATGGCCCCCGGGTCCACCGTGGG
GACCCTGGTGGCCAACATGACTTCCGTCAATGCAACGGAAGATGCGTGCACTAAATCCTACAGCGCCTTC
CTCAGCGGCATGACAAGCCTGCTGCTCGTCCTGCTGATTCTGCTAACACTGGCTGGCATCTTGTTTATCA
TCTTTGTAAGAAAATTGGTTCACCGAATGGATGTCTGGCTGATAGCTCTTCTCATAGAACTGCTGCTCTG
GGTGCTGGGAAAAATGATTCAGGAGTTCTCGTCTACCGGTCTCTGCCTTTTGACCCAGAACATGATGTTC
TTGGGCCTGATGTGCTCCGTATGGACTCACTTGGGTATGGCGTTGG
