>Addgene plasmid #37938 | MSCV-N BILF1 | addgene partial sequence | sequence record 50670 | pLXSN-5
CTCACTCCTTCTCTAGGCGCCGGAATTAGATCTGCCACCATGGACTACAAGGATGACGATGACAAGCTCG
ATGGAGGATACCCATACGATGTTCCAGATTACGCTGCTCGAGGTTATCAAACAAGTTTGTACAAAAAAGT
TGGCATGCTCTCCACCATGGCCCCCGGGTCCACCGTGGGGACCCTGGTGGCCAACATGACTTCCGTCAAT
GCAACGGAAGATGCGTGCACTAAATCCTACAGCGCCTTCCTCAGCGGCATGACAAGCCTGCTGCTCGTCC
TGCTGATTCTGCTAACACTGGCTGGCATCTTGTTTATCATCTTTGTAAGAAAATTGGTTCACCGAATGGA
TGTCTGGCTGATAGCTCTTCTCATAGAACTGCTGCTCTGGGTGCTGGGAAAAATGATTCAGGAGTTCTCG
TCTACCGGTCTCTGCCTTTTGACCCAGAACATGATGTTCTTGGGCCTGATGTGCTCCGTATGGACTCACT
TGGGTATGGCGTTGGAGAAGACCCTAGCATTGTTCAGCCGAACGCCCAAGAGAACCTCCCACAGAAATGT
GTGCCTGTACCTGATGGGCGTGTT
